>Addgene plasmid #193136 | GB3274 | addgene full sequence | sequence record 380403 | Addgene NGS Result
ACGGTGTAACAAGGGTGAACACTATCCCATATCACCAGCTCACCGTCTTTCATTGCCATACGAAATTCCG
GATGAGCATTCATCAGGCGGGCAAGAATGTGAATAAAGGCCGGATAAAACTTGTGCTTATTTTTCTTTAC
GGTCTTTAAAAAGGCCGTAATATCCAGCTGAACGGTCTGGTTATAGGTACATTGAGCAACTGACTGAAAT
GCCTCAAAATGTTCTTTACGATGCCATTGGGATATATCAACGGTGGTATATCCAGTGATTTTTTTCTCCA
TTTTAGCTTCCTTAGCTCCTGAAAATCTCGATAACTCAAAAAATACGCCCGGTAGTGATCTTATTTCATT
ATGGTGAAAGTTGGAACCTCTTACGTGCCCGATCAACTCGAGTGCCACCTGACGTCTAAGAAACCATTAT
TATCATGACATTAACCTATAAAAATAGGCGTATCACGAGGCAGAATTTCAGATAAAAAAAATCCTTAGCT
TTCGCTAAGGATGATTTCTGGAATTCGCGGCCGCTTCTAGAGCGATGAGTGGTCTCGTGACGCTGTATCT
AATAGAATCTTCGGCTATTAGTGGCTGCGGCAAAATATCTTCTAAGCGAATCCAGAAACCCGCGGCTCAG
TGGCTCCTGTGCTCGGTGGTCAAATGGTATCGTGGCTGCGTAATCAGCCGTATCCAGCAACACTACGCTA
TCTCCCTGAGACCACTCATCGCGACTAGTAGCGGCCGCTGCAGTCCGGCAAAAAAGGGCAAGGTGTCACC
ACCCTGCCCTTTTTCTTTAAAACCGAAAAGATTACTTCGCGTTATGCAGGCTTCCTCGCTCACTGACTCG
CTGCGCTCGGTCGTTCGGCTGCGGCGAGCGGTATCAGCTCACTCAAAGGCGGTAATACGGTTATCCACAG
AATCAGGGGATAACGCAGGAAAGAACATGTGAGCAAAAGGCCAGCAAAAGGCCAGGAACCGTAAAAAGGC
CGCGTTGCTGGCGTTTTTCCACAGGCTCCGCCCCCCTGACGAGCATCACAAAAATCGACGCTCAAGTCAG
AGGTGGCGAAACCCGACAGGACTATAAAGATACCAGGCGTTTCCCCCTGGAAGCTCCCTCGTGCGCTCTC
CTGTTCCGACCCTGCCGCTTACCGGATACCTGTCCGCCTTTCTCCCTTCGGGAAGCGTGGCGCTTTCTCA
TAGCTCACGCTGTAGGTATCTCAGTTCGGTGTAGGTCGTTCGCTCCAAGCTGGGCTGTGTGCACGAACCC
CCCGTTCAGCCCGACCGCTGCGCCTTATCCGGTAACTATCGTCTTGAGTCCAACCCGGTAAGACACGACT
TATCGCCACTGGCAGCAGCCACTGGTAACAGGATTAGCAGAGCGAGGTATGTAGGCGGTGCTACAGAGTT
CTTGAAGTGGTGGCCTAACTACGGCTACACTAGAAGAACAGTATTTGGTATCTGCGCTCTGCTGAAGCCA
GTTACCTTCGGAAAAAGAGTTGGTAGCTCTTGATCCGGCAAACAAACCACCGCTGGTAGCGGTGGTTTTT
TTGTTTGCAAGCAGCAGATTACGCGCAGAAAAAAAGGATCTCAAGAAGATCCTTTGATCTTTTCTACGGG
GTCTGACGCTCAGTGGAACGAAAACTCACGTTAAGGGATTTTGGTCATGAGATTATCAAAAAGGATCTTC
ACCTAGATCCTTTTAAATTAAAAATGAAGTTTTAAATCAATCTAAAGTATATATGAGTAAACTTGGTCTG
ACAGCTCGAGGCTTGGATTCTCACCAATAAAAAACGCCCGGCGGCAACCGAGCGTTCTGAACAAATCCAG
ATGGAGTTCTGAGGTCATTACTGGATCTATCAACAGGAGTCCAAGCGAGCTCGATATCAAATTACGCCCC
GCCCTGCCACTCGTCGCAGTACTGTTGTAATTCATTAAGCATTCTGCCGACATGGAAGCCATCACAAACG
GCATGATGAACCTGAATCGCCAGCGGCATCAGCACCTTGTCGCCTTGCGTATAATATTTGCCCATGGTGA
AAACGGGGGCGAAGAAGTTGTCCATATTGGCCACGTTTAAATCAAAACTGGTGAAACTCACCCAGGGATT
GGCTGATACGAAAAACATATTCTCAATAAACCCTTTAGGGAAATAGGCCAGGTTTTCACCGTAACACGCC
ACATCTTGCGAATATATGTGTAGAAACTGCCGGAAATCGTCGTGGTATTCACTCCAGAGTGATGAAAACG
TTTCAGTTTGCTCATGGAAA
Features (pLannotate 1.2.2; 9 found; start..end, strand, type, name):
    282..379     -  promoter       cat promoter: promoter of the E. coli cat gene encoding chloramphenicol acetyltransferase
    465..508     -  terminator     bacterial terminator: putative bacterial transcription terminator
    511..532     +  misc_feature   BioBrick prefix: BioBrick prefix for parts that do not start with "ATG"
    611..638     -  promoter       NOS promoter (fragment): nopaline synthase promoter
    724..743     +  misc_feature   BioBrick suffix: universal suffix for all parts
    744..801     +  terminator     his operon terminator: This putative transcriptin terminator from the E. coli his operon has a 2-bp deletion introduced during synthesis. Its efficiency has not been determined.
    996..1584    -  rep_origin     ori: high-copy-number ColE1/pMB1/pBR322/pUC origin of replication
   1767..1861    -  terminator     lambda t0 terminator: transcription terminator from phage lambda
   1885..281     -  CDS            cat (across the origin): CAT_ECOLX - Experimental evidence at protein level: Swiss-Prot protein existence level 1. This enzyme is an effector of chloramphenicol resistance in bacteria. From Escherichia coli. This protein is used as a marker in many commonly used cloning vectors, such as pACYC184.
