[The description below was written by a language model from this plasmid's Addgene catalogue record and pLannotate feature annotations shown in this document.]
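Description:
GB3274 is a small (about 2.3 kb) GoldenBraid-style part-domestication plasmid built on the pUPD2 backbone, a synthetic-biology entry vector maintained in E. coli. It replicates from a high-copy ColE1/pUC-type origin and is selected with chloramphenicol through a cat gene driven by its native cat promoter and followed by the lambda t0 terminator. The cloning region is insulated from the rest of the backbone by bacterial terminators (a putative terminator upstream and the his operon terminator downstream) and is bracketed by BioBrick prefix and suffix sequences. There is no plant selection marker, plant origin or T-DNA border annotated, so this is a storage and assembly plasmid rather than a plant transformation vector.

The insert, GB_SynP (A2) G3aG2b.1, is a fully synthetic "A2" proximal promoter part from the GB_SynP collection of modular dCas9-regulated synthetic promoters for plants. It consists of target sites for two guide RNAs, gRNA3 and gRNA2, embedded in random flanking sequence. These sites are intended as docking positions for programmable dCas9-based transcriptional regulators. The part is not a complete promoter on its own and carries no coding sequence or reporter. It is meant to be combined with other promoter modules and downstream parts in a multipart assembly to build promoters whose output depends on the matching gRNAs, allowing fine-tuned recombinant gene expression in plants. The short "NOS promoter (fragment)" hit of under 30 bp within the insert region is likely a chance or partial similarity, since the record describes the part as synthetic. The record lists restriction-enzyme cloning but does not state the cloning sites used.
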