Addgene plasmid #193136: GB3274
Purpose: A2 Proximal promoter sequence consisting of the target sequences for the gRNA3 (GB1724) and gRNA2 (GB1839) flanked by random sequences.
Depositing lab: Diego Orzaez. Depositing organization: Instituto de Biologia Molecular y Celular de Plantas. Publication: GB_SynP: A Modular dCas9-Regulated Synthetic Promoter Collection for Fine-Tuned Recombinant Gene Expression in Plants. Moreno-Gimenez E, Selma S, Calvache C, Orzaez D. ACS Synth Biol. 2022 Sep 16;11(9):3037-3048. doi: 10.1021/acssynbio.2c00238. Epub 2022 Aug 31. PubMed 36044643.
Backbone
  Vector backbone: pUPD2
  Vector type: Synthetic Biology
Growth in bacteria
  Bacterial resistance: Chloramphenicol, 25 μg/mL
  Growth temperature: 37°C
  Growth strain: DH5alpha
  Copy number: High Copy
Gene/Insert
  Gene/Insert name: GB_SynP (A2) G3aG2b.1
  Species: Synthetic
  Cloning method: Restriction Enzyme; 5′ cloning site unknown (unknown if destroyed)
Terms and licenses: Academic/Nonprofit Terms; Industry Terms: Not Available to Industry
How to cite: GB3274 was a gift from Diego Orzaez (Addgene plasmid # 193136 ; http://n2t.net/addgene:193136 ; RRID:Addgene_193136)
